Addgene plasmid #167911: pSB700 lenti gRNA Puro
Purpose: (Empty Backbone) Lentiviral vector for expressing U6 sgRNA cloning plasmid
Depositing lab: Alejandro Chavez & Nan Cher Yeo. Depositing organization: Columbia University. Publication: Generation and application of a versatile CRISPR toolkit for mammalian cell engineering. Nghi Dang , Alissa Lance-Byrne, Angela Tung, Xiaoge Guo, Ryan J Cecchi, Joanna Buchthal, Alejandro Chavez, Nan Cher Yeo. Synthetic Biology, Volume 6, Issue 1, 2021 10.1093/synbio/ysab033.
Backbone
  Vector backbone: pLVX
  Vector type: Lentiviral, CRISPR
  Selectable markers: Puromycin
Growth in bacteria
  Bacterial resistance: Ampicillin, 100 μg/mL
  Growth temperature: 30°C
  Growth strain: NEB Stable
  Copy number: Low Copy
Gene/Insert
  Gene/Insert name: None
Terms and licenses: Academic/Nonprofit Terms; Industry Terms: Not Available to Industry
How to cite: pSB700 lenti gRNA Puro was a gift from Alejandro Chavez & Nan Cher Yeo (Addgene plasmid # 167911 ; http://n2t.net/addgene:167911 ; RRID:Addgene_167911)
