[The description below was written by a language model from this plasmid's Addgene catalogue record and pLannotate feature annotations shown in this document.]
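Description:
pSB700 lenti gRNA Puro is an empty lentiviral CRISPR backbone, built on pLVX, into which a user clones a guide sequence for expression as a single guide RNA in mammalian cells. The catalogue lists no insert. In bacteria it is maintained through a ColE1/pUC-type origin and an ampicillin resistance gene (β-lactamase with its own promoter). Although that origin is annotated as a high-copy type, the record lists the plasmid as low copy and specifies a recombination-tolerant strain, which is typical for constructs carrying repeated LTR sequences. Remnants of the lac promoter, operator and lacI from the parental cloning vector are also present.

The transfer cassette lies between two HIV-1 LTR segments, both labelled by the annotation software as truncated 5' LTRs and each preceded by a nef-derived fragment. Whether the 3' LTR is self-inactivating is not stated. Downstream of the first LTR are the Ψ packaging signal with a partial gag region, the Rev response element for Rev-dependent export of the genomic RNA, and the cPPT/CTS, which aids nuclear import of the reverse-transcribed genome. The payload consists of two units. A human U6 RNA polymerase III promoter sits a short distance upstream of the Streptococcus pyogenes Cas9 gRNA scaffold, and the gap between them is presumably where the spacer is inserted. A CAG-type promoter (CMV enhancer, chicken β-actin promoter and chimeric intron) drives puromycin N-acetyltransferase, followed by WPRE to boost transcript expression. No Cas9 is encoded, so the nuclease or a Cas9-derived effector must be supplied separately. The vector is suited to stable, puromycin-selectable delivery of sgRNAs by lentiviral transduction.
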