Features (pLannotate 1.2.2; 25 found; start..end, strand, type, name):
    117..1133    +  intron         chimeric intron: chimera between introns from chicken β-actin and rabbit β-globin
   1167..1764    +  CDS            PuroR (fragment): puromycin N-acetyltransferase; pac from Streptomyces; confers resistance to puromycin
   1790..2378    +  misc_feature   WPRE: woodchuck hepatitis virus posttranscriptional regulatory element
   2395..2913    +  CDS            nef (fragment): NEF_HV1BR - Experimental evidence at protein level: Swiss-Prot protein existence level 1. Extracellular Nef protein targets CD4(+) T-lymphocytes for apoptosis by interacting with CXCR4 surface receptors (PubMed:14990729). From Human immunodeficiency virus type 1 group M subtype B (isolate BRU/LAI) (HIV-1).
   2961..3218    +  LTR            5' LTR (truncated): truncated 5' long terminal repeat (LTR) from HIV-1
   3371..3387    -  protein_bind   lac operator: The lac repressor binds to the lac operator to inhibit transcription in E. coli. This inhibition can be relieved by adding lactose or isopropyl-β-D-thiogalactopyranoside (IPTG). lac repressor encoded by lacI
   3395..3425    -  promoter       lac promoter: promoter for the E. coli lac operon
   3440..3461    -  protein_bind   CAP binding site: CAP binding activates transcription in the presence of cAMP. E. coli catabolite activator protein
   3474..3566    -  CDS            lacI (fragment): lac repressor; lacI; The lac repressor binds to the lac operator to inhibit transcription in E. coli. This inhibition can be relieved by adding lactose or isopropyl-β-D-thiogalactopyranoside (IPTG).
   3749..4337    -  rep_origin     ori: high-copy-number ColE1/pMB1/pBR322/pUC origin of replication
   4508..5368    -  CDS            AmpR: β-lactamase; bla; confers resistance to ampicillin, carbenicillin, and related antibiotics
   5369..5473    -  promoter       AmpR promoter: bla
   5521..5655    +  polyA_signal   SV40 poly(A) signal: SV40 polyadenylation signal
   5822..6151    +  CDS            nef (fragment): NEF_HV1BR - Experimental evidence at protein level: Swiss-Prot protein existence level 1. Extracellular Nef protein targets CD4(+) T-lymphocytes for apoptosis by interacting with CXCR4 surface receptors (PubMed:14990729). From Human immunodeficiency virus type 1 group M subtype B (isolate BRU/LAI) (HIV-1).
   6199..6456    +  LTR            5' LTR (truncated): truncated 5' long terminal repeat (LTR) from HIV-1
   6503..6628    +  misc_feature   HIV-1 Ψ: packaging signal of human immunodeficiency virus type 1
   6612..6950    +  CDS            HIV-1 gag (fragment): gag protein from human immunodeficiency virus 1; gag
   7125..7358    +  misc_feature   RRE: The Rev response element (RRE) of HIV-1 allows for Rev-dependent mRNA export from the nucleus to the cytoplasm.
   7735..7835    +  CDS            Rev (fragment): human immunodeficiency virus 1 (HIV-1) Rev protein; rev; enhances nuclear export of unspliced and incompletely spliced viral mRNAs
   7850..7965    +  misc_feature   cPPT/CTS: central polypurine tract and central termination sequence of HIV-1 (lacking the first T)
   8068..8308    +  promoter       U6 promoter: RNA polymerase III promoter for human U6 snRNA
   8338..8413    +  misc_RNA       gRNA scaffold: guide RNA scaffold for the Streptococcus pyogenes CRISPR/Cas9 system
   8487..8790    +  enhancer       CMV enhancer: human cytomegalovirus immediate early enhancer
   8792..3       +  promoter       chicken β-actin promoter (fragment) (across the origin): contains a 21-bp deletion relative to the standard chicken β-actin promoter
   8898..116     +  promoter       chicken β-actin promoter (fragment) (across the origin): No description available
>Addgene plasmid #167911 | pSB700 lenti gRNA Puro | addgene full sequence | sequence record 354122 | Addgene NGS Result
GGGCGAGGCGGAGAGGTGCGGCGGCAGCCAATCAGAGCGGCGCGCTCCGAAAGTTTCCTTTTATGGCGAG
GCGGCGGCGGCGGCGGCCCTATAAAAAGCGAAGCGCGCGGCGGGCGGGAGTCGCTGCGCGCTGCCTTCGC
CCCGTGCCCCGCTCCGCCGCCGCCTCGCGCCGCCCGCCCCGGCTCTGACTGACCGCGTTACTCCCACAGG
TGAGCGGGCGGGACGGCCCTTCTCCTCCGGGCTGTAATTAGCGCTTGGTTTAATGACGGCTTGTTTCTTT
TCTGTGGCTGCGTGAAAGCCTTGAGGGGCTCCGGGAGGGCCCTTTGTGCGGGGGGAGCGGCTCGGGGGGT
GCGTGCGTGTGTGTGTGCGTGGGGAGCGCCGCGTGCGGCTCCGCGCTGCCCGGCGGCTGTGAGCGCTGCG
GGCGCGGCGCGGGGCTTTGTGCGCTCCGCAGTGTGCGCGAGGGGAGCGCGGCCGGGGGCGGTGCCCCGCG
GTGCGGGGGGGGCTGCGAGGGGAACAAAGGCTGCGTGCGGGGTGTGTGCGTGGGGGGGTGAGCAGGGGGT
GTGGGCGCGTCGGTCGGGCTGCAACCCCCCCTGCACCCCCCTCCCCGAGTTGCTGAGCACGGCCCGGCTT
CGGGTGCGGGGCTCCGTACGGGGCGTGGCGCGGGGCTCGCCGTGCCGGGCGGGGGGTGGCGGCAGGTGGG
GGTGCCGGGCGGGGCGGGGCCGCCTCGGGCCGGGGAGGGCTCGGGGGAGGGGCGCGGCGGCCCCCGGAGC
GCCGGCGGCTGTCGAGGCGCGGCGAGCCGCAGCCATTGCCTTTTATGGTAATCGTGCGAGAGGGCGCAGG
GACTTCCTTTGTCCCAAATCTGTGCGGAGCCGAAATCTGGGAGGCGCCGCCGCACCCCCTCTAGCGGGCG
CGGGGCGAAGCGGTGCGGCGCCGGCAGGAAGGAAATGGGCGGGGAGGGCCTTCGTGCGTCGCCGCGCCGC
CGTCCCCTTCTCCCTCTCCAGCCTCGGGGCTGTCCGCGGGGGGACGGCTGCCTTCGGGGGGGACGGGGCA
GGGCGGGGTTCGGCTTCTGGCGTGTGACCGGCGGCTCTAGAGCCTCTGCTAACCATGTTCATGCCTTCTT
CTTTTTCCTACAGCTCCTGGGCAACGTGCTGGTTATTGTGGCCACCATGACCGAGTACAAGCCCACGGTG
CGCCTCGCCACCCGCGACGACGTCCCCAGGGCCGTACGCACCCTCGCCGCCGCGTTCGCCGACTACCCCG
CCACGCGCCACACCGTCGATCCGGACCGCCACATCGAGCGGGTCACCGAGCTGCAAGAACTCTTCCTCAC
GCGCGTCGGGCTCGACATCGGCAAGGTGTGGGTCGCGGACGACGGCGCCGCCGTGGCGGTCTGGACCACG
CCGGAGAGCGTCGAAGCGGGGGCGGTGTTCGCCGAGATCGGCCCGCGCATGGCCGAGTTGAGCGGTTCCC
GGCTGGCCGCGCAGCAACAGATGGAAGGCCTCCTGGCGCCGCACCGGCCCAAGGAGCCCGCGTGGTTCCT
GGCCACCGTCGGAGTCTCGCCCGACCACCAGGGCAAGGGTCTGGGCAGCGCCGTCGTGCTCCCCGGAGTG
GAGGCGGCCGAGCGCGCCGGGGTGCCCGCCTTCCTGGAGACCTCCGCGCCCCGCAACCTCCCCTTCTACG
AGCGGCTCGGCTTCACCGTCACCGCCGACGTCGAGGTGCCCGAAGGACCGCGCACCTGGTGCATGACCCG
CAAGCCCGGTGCCTAATGTACAAGTAAAGCGTCTGGAACAATCAACCTCTGGATTACAAAATTTGTGAAA
GATTGACTGGTATTCTTAACTATGTTGCTCCTTTTACGCTATGTGGATACGCTGCTTTAATGCCTTTGTA
TCATGCTATTGCTTCCCGTATGGCTTTCATTTTCTCCTCCTTGTATAAATCCTGGTTGCTGTCTCTTTAT
GAGGAGTTGTGGCCCGTTGTCAGGCAACGTGGCGTGGTGTGCACTGTGTTTGCTGACGCAACCCCCACTG
GTTGGGGCATTGCCACCACCTGTCAGCTCCTTTCCGGGACTTTCGCTTTCCCCCTCCCTATTGCCACGGC
GGAACTCATCGCCGCCTGCCTTGCCCGCTGCTGGACAGGGGCTCGGCTGTTGGGCACTGACAATTCCGTG
GTGTTGTCGGGGAAGCTGACGTCCTTTCCATGGCTGCTCGCCTGTGTTGCCACCTGGATTCTGCGCGGGA
CGTCCTTCTGCTACGTCCCTTCGGCCCTCAATCCAGCGGACCTTCCTTCCCGCGGCCTGCTGCCGGCTCT
GCGGCCTCTTCCGCGTCTTCGCCTTCGCCCTCAGACGAGTCGGATCTCCCTTTGGGCCGCCTCCCCGCCT
GGAATTAATTCTGCAGTCGAGACCTAGAAAAACATGGAGCAATCACAAGTAGCAATACAGCAGCTACCAA
TGCTGATTGTGCCTGGCTAGAAGCACAAGAGGAGGAGGAGGTGGGTTTTCCAGTCACACCTCAGGTACCT
TTAAGACCAATGACTTACAAGGCAGCTGTAGATCTTAGCCACTTTTTAAAAGAAAAGAGGGGACTGGAAG
GGCTAATTCACTCCCAACGAAGACAAGATATCCTTGATCTGTGGATCTACCACACACAAGGCTACTTCCC
TGATTAGCAGAACTACACACCAGGGCCAGGGGTCAGATATCCACTGACCTTTGGATGGTGCTACAAGCTA
GTACCAGTTGAGCCAGATAAGGTAGAAGAGGCCAATAAAGGAGAGAACACCAGCTTGTTACACCCTGTGA
GCCTGCATGGGATGGATGACCCGGAGAGAGAAGTGTTAGAGTGGAGGTTTGACAGCCGCCTAGCATTTCA
TCACGTGGCCCGAGAGCTGCATCCGGAGTACTTCAAGAACTGCTGATATCGAGCTTGCTACAAGGGACTT
TCCGCTGGGGACTTTCCAGGGAGGCGTGGCCTGGGCGGGACTGGGGAGTGGCGAGCCCTCAGATCCTGCA
TATAAGCAGCTGCTTTTTGCCTGTACTGGGTCTCTCTGGTTAGACCAGATCTGAGCCTGGGAGCTCTCTG
GCTAACTAGGGAACCCACTGCTTAAGCCTCAATAAAGCTTGCCTTGAGTGCTTCAAGTAGTGTGTGCCCG
TCTGTTGTGTGACTCTGGTAACTAGAGATCCCTCAGACCCTTTTAGTCAGTGTGGAAAATCTCTAGCAGT
AGTAGTTCATGTCATCTTATTATTCAGTATTTATAACTTGCAAAGAAATGAATATCAGAGAGTGAGAGGC
CTTGACATTGCTAGCGTTTTACCGTCGACCTCTAGCTAGAGCTTGGCGTAATCATGGTCATAGCTGTTTC
CTGTGTGAAATTGTTATCCGCTCACAATTCCACACAACATACGAGCCGGAAGCATAAAGTGTAAAGCCTG
GGGTGCCTAATGAGTGAGCTAACTCACATTAATTGCGTTGCGCTCACTGCCCGCTTTCCAGTCGGGAAAC
CTGTCGTGCCAGCTGCATTAATGAATCGGCCAACGCGCGGGGAGAGGCGGTTTGCGTATTGGGCGCTCTT
CCGCTTCCTCGCTCACTGACTCGCTGCGCTCGGTCGTTCGGCTGCGGCGAGCGGTATCAGCTCACTCAAA
GGCGGTAATACGGTTATCCACAGAATCAGGGGATAACGCAGGAAAGAACATGTGAGCAAAAGGCCAGCAA
AAGGCCAGGAACCGTAAAAAGGCCGCGTTGCTGGCGTTTTTCCATAGGCTCCGCCCCCCTGACGAGCATC
ACAAAAATCGACGCTCAAGTCAGAGGTGGCGAAACCCGACAGGACTATAAAGATACCAGGCGTTTCCCCC
TGGAAGCTCCCTCGTGCGCTCTCCTGTTCCGACCCTGCCGCTTACCGGATACCTGTCCGCCTTTCTCCCT
TCGGGAAGCGTGGCGCTTTCTCATAGCTCACGCTGTAGGTATCTCAGTTCGGTGTAGGTCGTTCGCTCCA
AGCTGGGCTGTGTGCACGAACCCCCCGTTCAGCCCGACCGCTGCGCCTTATCCGGTAACTATCGTCTTGA
GTCCAACCCGGTAAGACACGACTTATCGCCACTGGCAGCAGCCACTGGTAACAGGATTAGCAGAGCGAGG
TATGTAGGCGGTGCTACAGAGTTCTTGAAGTGGTGGCCTAACTACGGCTACACTAGAAGAACAGTATTTG
GTATCTGCGCTCTGCTGAAGCCAGTTACCTTCGGAAAAAGAGTTGGTAGCTCTTGATCCGGCAAACAAAC
CACCGCTGGTAGCGGTGGTTTTTTTGTTTGCAAGCAGCAGATTACGCGCAGAAAAAAAGGATCTCAAGAA
GATCCTTTGATCTTTTCTACGGGGTCTGACGCTCAGTGGAACGAAAACTCACGTTAAGGGATTTTGGTCA
TGAGATTATCAAAAAGGATCTTCACCTAGATCCTTTTAAATTAAAAATGAAGTTTTAAATCAATCTAAAG
TATATATGAGTAAACTTGGTCTGACAGTTACCAATGCTTAATCAGTGAGGCACCTATCTCAGCGATCTGT
CTATTTCGTTCATCCATAGTTGCCTGACTCCCCGTCGTGTAGATAACTACGATACGGGAGGGCTTACCAT
CTGGCCCCAGTGCTGCAATGATACCGCGAGACCCACGCTCACCGGCTCCAGATTTATCAGCAATAAACCA
GCCAGCCGGAAGGGCCGAGCGCAGAAGTGGTCCTGCAACTTTATCCGCCTCCATCCAGTCTATTAATTGT
TGCCGGGAAGCTAGAGTAAGTAGTTCGCCAGTTAATAGTTTGCGCAACGTTGTTGCCATTGCTACAGGCA
TCGTGGTGTCACGCTCGTCGTTTGGTATGGCTTCATTCAGCTCCGGTTCCCAACGATCAAGGCGAGTTAC
ATGATCCCCCATGTTGTGCAAAAAAGCGGTTAGCTCCTTCGGTCCTCCGATCGTTGTCAGAAGTAAGTTG
GCCGCAGTGTTATCACTCATGGTTATGGCAGCACTGCATAATTCTCTTACTGTCATGCCATCCGTAAGAT
GCTTTTCTGTGACTGGTGAGTACTCAACCAAGTCATTCTGAGAATAGTGTATGCGGCGACCGAGTTGCTC
TTGCCCGGCGTCAATACGGGATAATACCGCGCCACATAGCAGAACTTTAAAAGTGCTCATCATTGGAAAA
CGTTCTTCGGGGCGAAAACTCTCAAGGATCTTACCGCTGTTGAGATCCAGTTCGATGTAACCCACTCGTG
CACCCAACTGATCTTCAGCATCTTTTACTTTCACCAGCGTTTCTGGGTGAGCAAAAACAGGAAGGCAAAA
TGCCGCAAAAAAGGGAATAAGGGCGACACGGAAATGTTGAATACTCATACTCTTCCTTTTTCAATATTAT
TGAAGCATTTATCAGGGTTATTGTCTCATGAGCGGATACATATTTGAATGTATTTAGAAAAATAAACAAA
TAGGGGTTCCGCGCACATTTCCCCGAAAAGTGCCACCTGACGTCGACGGATCGGGAGATCAACTTGTTTA
TTGCAGCTTATAATGGTTACAAATAAAGCAATAGCATCACAAATTTCACAAATAAAGCATTTTTTTCACT
GCATTCTAGTTGTGGTTTGTCCAAACTCATCAATGTATCTTATCATGTCTGGATCAACTGGATAACTCAA
GCTAACCAAAATCATCCCAAACTTCCCACCCCATACCCTATTACCACTGCCAATTACCTGTGGTTTCATT
TACTCTAAACCTGTGATTCCTCTGAATTATTTTCATTTTAAAGAAATTGTATTTGTTAAATATGTACTAC
AAACTTAGTAGTTGGAAGGGCTAATTCACTCCCAAAGAAGACAAGATATCCTTGATCTGTGGATCTACCA
CACACAAGGCTACTTCCCTGATTAGCAGAACTACACACCAGGGCCAGGGGTCAGATATCCACTGACCTTT
GGATGGTGCTACAAGCTAGTACCAGTTGAGCCAGATAAGGTAGAAGAGGCCAATAAAGGAGAGAACACCA
GCTTGTTACACCCTGTGAGCCTGCATGGGATGGATGACCCGGAGAGAGAAGTGTTAGAGTGGAGGTTTGA
CAGCCGCCTAGCATTTCATCACGTGGCCCGAGAGCTGCATCCGGAGTACTTCAAGAACTGCTGATATCGA
GCTTGCTACAAGGGACTTTCCGCTGGGGACTTTCCAGGGAGGCGTGGCCTGGGCGGGACTGGGGAGTGGC
GAGCCCTCAGATCCTGCATATAAGCAGCTGCTTTTTGCCTGTACTGGGTCTCTCTGGTTAGACCAGATCT
GAGCCTGGGAGCTCTCTGGCTAACTAGGGAACCCACTGCTTAAGCCTCAATAAAGCTTGCCTTGAGTGCT
TCAAGTAGTGTGTGCCCGTCTGTTGTGTGACTCTGGTAACTAGAGATCCCTCAGACCCTTTTAGTCAGTG
TGGAAAATCTCTAGCAGTGGCGCCCGAACAGGGACTTGAAAGCGAAAGGGAAACCAGAGGAGCTCTCTCG
ACGCAGGACTCGGCTTGCTGAAGCGCGCACGGCAAGAGGCGAGGGGCGGCGACTGGTGAGTACGCCAAAA
ATTTTGACTAGCGGAGGCTAGAAGGAGAGAGATGGGTGCGAGAGCGTCAGTATTAAGCGGGGGAGAATTA
GATCGCGATGGGAAAAAATTCGGTTAAGGCCAGGGGGAAAGAAAAAATATAAATTAAAACATATAGTATG
GGCAAGCAGGGAGCTAGAACGATTCGCAGTTAATCCTGGCCTGTTAGAAACATCAGAAGGCTGTAGACAA
ATACTGGGACAGCTACAACCATCCCTTCAGACAGGATCAGAAGAACTTAGATCATTATATAATACAGTAG
CAACCCTCTATTGTGTGCATCAAAGGATAGAGATAAAAGACACCAAGGAAGCTTTAGACAAGATAGAGGA
AGAGCAAAACAAAAGTAAGACCACCGCACAGCAAGCGGCCGGCCGCTGATCTTCAGACCTGGAGGAGGAG
ATATGAGGGACAATTGGAGAAGTGAATTATATAAATATAAAGTAGTAAAAATTGAACCATTAGGAGTAGC
ACCCACCAAGGCAAAGAGAAGAGTGGTGCAGAGAGAAAAAAGAGCAGTGGGAATAGGAGCTTTGTTCCTT
GGGTTCTTGGGAGCAGCAGGAAGCACTATGGGCGCAGCGTCAATGACGCTGACGGTACAGGCCAGACAAT
TATTGTCTGGTATAGTGCAGCAGCAGAACAATTTGCTGAGGGCTATTGAGGCGCAACAGCATCTGTTGCA
ACTCACAGTCTGGGGCATCAAGCAGCTCCAGGCAAGAATCCTGGCTGTGGAAAGATACCTAAAGGATCAA
CAGCTCCTGGGGATTTGGGGTTGCTCTGGAAAACTCATTTGCACCACTGCTGTGCCTTGGAATGCTAGTT
GGAGTAATAAATCTCTGGAACAGATTTGGAATCACACGACCTGGATGGAGTGGGACAGAGAAATTAACAA
TTACACAAGCTTAATACACTCCTTAATTGAAGAATCGCAAAACCAGCAAGAAAAGAATGAACAAGAATTA
TTGGAATTAGATAAATGGGCAAGTTTGTGGAATTGGTTTAACATAACAAATTGGCTGTGGTATATAAAAT
TATTCATAATGATAGTAGGAGGCTTGGTAGGTTTAAGAATAGTTTTTGCTGTACTTTCTATAGTGAATAG
AGTTAGGCAGGGATATTCACCATTATCGTTTCAGACCCACCTCCCAACCCCGAGGGGACCCGACAGGCCC
GAAGGAATAGAAGAAGAAGGTGGAGAGAGAGACAGAGACAGATCCATTCGATTAGTGAACGGATCTCGAC
GGTATCGCCTTTAAAAGAAAAGGGGGGATTGGGGGGTACAGTGCAGGGGAAAGAATAGTAGACATAATAG
CAACAGACATACAAACTAAAGAATTACAAAAACAAATTACAAAAATTCAAAATTTTCGGGTTTATTACAG
GGACAGCAGAGATCCAGTTTATCATTAGTGAACGGATCTCGACGGTATCGATCACGAGACTAGCCTCGAG
CGGCCGCCCCCTTCACCGAGGGCCTATTTCCCATGATTCCTTCATATTTGCATATACGATACAAGGCTGT
TAGAGAGATAATTGGAATTAATTTGACTGTAAACACAAAGATATTAGTACAAAATACGTGACGTAGAAAG
TAATAATTTCTTGGGTAGTTTGCAGTTTTAAAATTATGTTTTAAAATGGACTATCATATGCTTACCGTAA
CTTGAAAGTATTTCGATTTCTTGGCTTTATATATCTTGTGGAAAGGACGAAACACCGGAGACGATTAATG
CGTCTCGGTTTTAGAGCTAGAAATAGCAAGTTAAAATAAGGCTAGTCCGTTATCAACTTGAAAAAGTGGC
ACCGAGTCGGTGCTTTTTTTGAATTCTCGACCTCGAGACAAATGGCAGTATTCGTCATTAGTTCATAGCC
CATATATGGAGTTCCGCGTTACATAACTTACGGTAAATGGCCCGCCTGGCTGACCGCCCAACGACCCCCG
CCCATTGACGTCAATAATGACGTATGTTCCCATAGTAACGCCAATAGGGACTTTCCATTGACGTCAATGG
GTGGAGTATTTACGGTAAACTGCCCACTTGGCAGTACATCAAGTGTATCATATGCCAAGTACGCCCCCTA
TTGACGTCAATGACGGTAAATGGCCCGCCTGGCATTATGCCCAGTACATGACCTTATGGGACTTTCCTAC
TTGGCAGTACATCTACGTATTAGTCATCGCTATTACCATGGTCGAGGTGAGCCCCACGTTCTGCTTCACT
CTCCCCATCTCCCCCCCCTCCCCACCCCCAATTTTGTATTTATTTATTTTTTAATTATTTTGTGCAGCGA
TGGGGGCGGGGGGGGGGG
